>Addgene plasmid #178905 | psiCHECK2-mMOV10-3'UTR | addgene full sequence | sequence record 354343 | Addgene NGS Result
AGATCTGCGCAGCACCATGGCCTGAAATAACCTCTGAAAGAGGAACTTGGTTAGGTACCTTCTGAGGCGG
AAAGAACCAGCTGTGGAATGTGTGTCAGTTAGGGTGTGGAAAGTCCCCAGGCTCCCCAGCAGGCAGAAGT
ATGCAAAGCATGCATCTCAATTAGTCAGCAACCAGGTGTGGAAAGTCCCCAGGCTCCCCAGCAGGCAGAA
GTATGCAAAGCATGCATCTCAATTAGTCAGCAACCATAGTCCCGCCCCTAACTCCGCCCATCCCGCCCCT
AACTCCGCCCAGTTCCGCCCATTCTCCGCCCCATGGCTGACTAATTTTTTTTATTTATGCAGAGGCCGAG
GCCGCCTCGGCCTCTGAGCTATTCCAGAAGTAGTGAGGAGGCTTTTTTGGAGGCCTAGGCTTTTGCAAAA
AGCTTGATTCTTCTGACACAACAGTCTCGAACTTAAGCTGCAGAAGTTGGTCGTGAGGCACTGGGCAGGT
AAGTATCAAGGTTACAAGACAGGTTTAAGGAGACCAATAGAAACTGGGCTTGTCGAGACAGAGAAGACTC
TTGCGTTTCTGATAGGCACCTATTGGTCTTACTGACATCCACTTTGCCTTTCTCTCCACAGGTGTCCACT
CCCAGTTCAATTACAGCTCTTAAGGCTAGAGTACTTAATACGACTCACTATAGGCTAGCCACCATGGCTT
CCAAGGTGTACGACCCCGAGCAACGCAAACGCATGATCACTGGGCCTCAGTGGTGGGCTCGCTGCAAGCA
AATGAACGTGCTGGACTCCTTCATCAACTACTATGATTCCGAGAAGCACGCCGAGAACGCCGTGATTTTT
CTGCATGGTAACGCTGCCTCCAGCTACCTGTGGAGGCACGTCGTGCCTCACATCGAGCCCGTGGCTAGAT
GCATCATCCCTGATCTGATCGGAATGGGTAAGTCCGGCAAGAGCGGGAATGGCTCATATCGCCTCCTGGA
TCACTACAAGTACCTCACCGCTTGGTTCGAGCTGCTGAACCTTCCAAAGAAAATCATCTTTGTGGGCCAC
GACTGGGGGGCTTGTCTGGCCTTTCACTACTCCTACGAGCACCAAGACAAGATCAAGGCCATCGTCCATG
CTGAGAGTGTCGTGGACGTGATCGAGTCCTGGGACGAGTGGCCTGACATCGAGGAGGATATCGCCCTGAT
CAAGAGCGAAGAGGGCGAGAAAATGGTGCTTGAGAATAACTTCTTCGTCGAGACCATGCTCCCAAGCAAG
ATCATGCGGAAACTGGAGCCTGAGGAGTTCGCTGCCTACCTGGAGCCATTCAAGGAGAAGGGCGAGGTTA
GACGGCCTACCCTCTCCTGGCCTCGCGAGATCCCTCTCGTTAAGGGAGGCAAGCCCGACGTCGTCCAGAT
TGTCCGCAACTACAACGCCTACCTTCGGGCCAGCGACGATCTGCCTAAGATGTTCATCGAGTCCGACCCT
GGGTTCTTTTCCAACGCTATTGTCGAGGGAGCTAAGAAGTTCCCTAACACCGAGTTCGTGAAGGTGAAGG
GCCTCCACTTCAGCCAGGAGGACGCTCCAGATGAAATGGGTAAGTACATCAAGAGCTTCGTGGAGCGCGT
GCTGAAGAACGAGCAGTAATTCTAGGCGATCGCTCGAGCCCGGGAATTCGTTTAAACCTAGAGCGGCCGC
GGGAATTCGATTTAGGCGATCGCTCGAGGCCACAGCCGCCCGCCTTCTCACACCAGCCAAGCCTTATTGC
TGCCTATCCCTGACCCAGAACCCAGCTCTCCTGTCCCTGCAAGAGATGGGAAGGCCGGGAAGTTTACAGC
CCAGACCATTCCGCCCCTTCCTCTGCTAGGGAAGACAACCCAAGCTGCTAAAACTCGGAGGAAGGGGGAG
GAAGAAAGCTTTTTTTTTTTTTTTAAACCCTCTCCTTTGCAGTGCTGGGGATCGAACCCAGAGCCTCAAA
TATGCTAGGCAAGCACTCTGCCCCTGAGCTGCTTTAAGAAAAACAAAATGCTGTTCTATGCAAAAGGCCG
CTGGCCGCAAAATCACTAGTGAATTCGCGGCCGCTGGCCGCAATAAAATATCTTTATTTTCATTACATCT
GTGTGTTGGTTTTTTGTGTGAGGATCTAAATGAGTCTTCGGACCTCGCGGGGGCCGCTTAAGCGGTGGTT
AGGGTTTGTCTGACGCGGGGGGAGGGGGAAGGAACGAAACACTCTCATTCGGAGGCGGCTCGGGGTTTGG
TCTTGGTGGCCACGGGCACGCAGAAGAGCGCCGCGATCCTCTTAAGCACCCCCCCGCCCTCCGTGGAGGC
GGGGGTTTGGTCGGCGGGTGGTAACTGGCGGGCCGCTGACTCGGGCGGGTCGCGCGCCCCAGAGTGTGAC
CTTTTCGGTCTGCTCGCAGACCCCCGGGCGGCGCCGCCGCGGCGGCGACGGGCTCGCTGGGTCCTAGGCT
CCATGGGGACCGTATACGTGGACAGGCTCTGGAGCATCCGCACGACTGCGGTGATATTACCGGAGACCTT
CTGCGGGACGAGCCGGGTCACGCGGCTGACGCGGAGCGTCCGTTGGGCGACAAACACCAGGACGGGGCAC
AGGTACACTATCTTGTCACCCGGAGGCGCGAGGGACTGCAGGAGCTTCAGGGAGTGGCGCAGCTGCTTCA
TCCCCGTGGCCCGTTGCTCGCGTTTGCTGGCGGTGTCCCCGGAAGAAATATATTTGCATGTCTTTAGTTC
TATGATGACACAAACCCCGCCCAGCGTCTTGTCATTGGCGAATTCGAACACGCAGATGCAGTCGGGGCGG
CGCGGTCCCAGGTCCACTTCGCATATTAAGGTGACGCGTGTGGCCTCGAACACCGAGCGACCCTGCAGCG
ACCCGCTTAAAAGCTTGGCATTCCGGTACTGTTGGTAAAGCCACCATGGCCGATGCTAAGAACATTAAGA
AGGGCCCTGCTCCCTTCTACCCTCTGGAGGATGGCACCGCTGGCGAGCAGCTGCACAAGGCCATGAAGAG
GTATGCCCTGGTGCCTGGCACCATTGCCTTCACCGATGCCCACATTGAGGTGGACATCACCTATGCCGAG
TACTTCGAGATGTCTGTGCGCCTGGCCGAGGCCATGAAGAGGTACGGCCTGAACACCAACCACCGCATCG
TGGTGTGCTCTGAGAACTCTCTGCAGTTCTTCATGCCAGTGCTGGGCGCCCTGTTCATCGGAGTGGCCGT
GGCCCCTGCTAACGACATTTACAACGAGCGCGAGCTGCTGAACAGCATGGGCATTTCTCAGCCTACCGTG
GTGTTCGTGTCTAAGAAGGGCCTGCAGAAGATCCTGAACGTGCAGAAGAAGCTGCCTATCATCCAGAAGA
TCATCATCATGGACTCTAAGACCGACTACCAGGGCTTCCAGAGCATGTACACATTCGTGACATCTCATCT
GCCTCCTGGCTTCAACGAGTACGACTTCGTGCCAGAGTCTTTCGACAGGGACAAAACCATTGCCCTGATC
ATGAACAGCTCTGGGTCTACCGGCCTGCCTAAGGGCGTGGCCCTGCCTCATCGCACCGCCTGTGTGCGCT
TCTCTCACGCCCGCGACCCTATTTTCGGCAACCAGATCATCCCCGACACCGCTATTCTGAGCGTGGTGCC
ATTCCACCACGGCTTCGGCATGTTCACCACCCTGGGCTACCTGATTTGCGGCTTTCGGGTGGTGCTGATG
TACCGCTTCGAGGAGGAGCTGTTCCTGCGCAGCCTGCAAGACTACAAAATTCAGTCTGCCCTGCTGGTGC
CAACCCTGTTCAGCTTCTTCGCTAAGAGCACCCTGATCGACAAGTACGACCTGTCTAACCTGCACGAGAT
TGCCTCTGGCGGCGCCCCACTGTCTAAGGAGGTGGGCGAAGCCGTGGCCAAGCGCTTTCATCTGCCAGGC
ATCCGCCAGGGCTACGGCCTGACCGAGACAACCAGCGCCATTCTGATTACCCCAGAGGGCGACGACAAGC
CTGGCGCCGTGGGCAAGGTGGTGCCATTCTTCGAGGCCAAGGTGGTGGACCTGGACACCGGCAAGACCCT
GGGAGTGAACCAGCGCGGCGAGCTGTGTGTGCGCGGCCCTATGATTATGTCCGGCTACGTGAATAACCCT
GAGGCCACAAACGCCCTGATCGACAAGGACGGCTGGCTGCACTCTGGCGACATTGCCTACTGGGACGAGG
ACGAGCACTTCTTCATCGTGGACCGCCTGAAGTCTCTGATCAAGTACAAGGGCTACCAGGTGGCCCCAGC
CGAGCTGGAGTCTATCCTGCTGCAGCACCCTAACATTTTCGACGCCGGAGTGGCCGGCCTGCCCGACGAC
GATGCCGGCGAGCTGCCTGCCGCCGTCGTCGTGCTGGAACACGGCAAGACCATGACCGAGAAGGAGATCG
TGGACTATGTGGCCAGCCAGGTGACAACCGCCAAGAAGCTGCGCGGCGGAGTGGTGTTCGTGGACGAGGT
GCCCAAGGGCCTGACCGGCAAGCTGGACGCCCGCAAGATCCGCGAGATCCTGATCAAGGCTAAGAAAGGC
GGCAAGATCGCCGTGTAATAATTCTAGAGTCGGGGCGGCCGGCCGCTTCGAGCAGACATGATAAGATACA
TTGATGAGTTTGGACAAACCACAACTAGAATGCAGTGAAAAAAATGCTTTATTTGTGAAATTTGTGATGC
TATTGCTTTATTTGTAACCATTATAAGCTGCAATAAACAAGTTAACAACAACAATTGCATTCATTTTATG
TTTCAGGTTCAGGGGGAGGTGTGGGAGGTTTTTTAAAGCAAGTAAAACCTCTACAAATGTGGTAAAATCG
ATAAGGATCCAGGTGGCACTTTTCGGGGAAATGTGCGCGGAACCCCTATTTGTTTATTTTTCTAAATACA
TTCAAATATGTATCCGCTCATGAGACAATAACCCTGATAAATGCTTCAATAATATTGAAAAAGGAAGAGT
ATGAGTATTCAACATTTCCGTGTCGCCCTTATTCCCTTTTTTGCGGCATTTTGCCTTCCTGTTTTTGCTC
ACCCAGAAACGCTGGTGAAAGTAAAAGATGCTGAAGATCAGTTGGGTGCACGAGTGGGTTACATCGAACT
GGATCTCAACAGCGGTAAGATCCTTGAGAGTTTTCGCCCCGAAGAACGTTTTCCAATGATGAGCACTTTT
AAAGTTCTGCTATGTGGCGCGGTATTATCCCGTATTGACGCCGGGCAAGAGCAACTCGGTCGCCGCATAC
ACTATTCTCAGAATGACTTGGTTGAGTACTCACCAGTCACAGAAAAGCATCTTACGGATGGCATGACAGT
AAGAGAATTATGCAGTGCTGCCATAACCATGAGTGATAACACTGCGGCCAACTTACTTCTGACAACGATC
GGAGGACCGAAGGAGCTAACCGCTTTTTTGCACAACATGGGGGATCATGTAACTCGCCTTGATCGTTGGG
AACCGGAGCTGAATGAAGCCATACCAAACGACGAGCGTGACACCACGATGCCTGTAGCAATGGCAACAAC
GTTGCGCAAACTATTAACTGGCGAACTACTTACTCTAGCTTCCCGGCAACAATTAATAGACTGGATGGAG
GCGGATAAAGTTGCAGGACCACTTCTGCGCTCGGCCCTTCCGGCTGGCTGGTTTATTGCTGATAAATCTG
GAGCCGGTGAGCGTGGGTCTCGCGGTATCATTGCAGCACTGGGGCCAGATGGTAAGCCCTCCCGTATCGT
AGTTATCTACACGACGGGGAGTCAGGCAACTATGGATGAACGAAATAGACAGATCGCTGAGATAGGTGCC
TCACTGATTAAGCATTGGTAACTGTCAGACCAAGTTTACTCATATATACTTTAGATTGATTTAAAACTTC
ATTTTTAATTTAAAAGGATCTAGGTGAAGATCCTTTTTGATAATCTCATGACCAAAATCCCTTAACGTGA
GTTTTCGTTCCACTGAGCGTCAGACCCCGTAGAAAAGATCAAAGGATCTTCTTGAGATCCTTTTTTTCTG
CGCGTAATCTGCTGCTTGCAAACAAAAAAACCACCGCTACCAGCGGTGGTTTGTTTGCCGGATCAAGAGC
TACCAACTCTTTTTCCGAAGGTAACTGGCTTCAGCAGAGCGCAGATACCAAATACTGTTCTTCTAGTGTA
GCCGTAGTTAGGCCACCACTTCAAGAACTCTGTAGCACCGCCTACATACCTCGCTCTGCTAATCCTGTTA
CCAGTGGCTGCTGCCAGTGGCGATAAGTCGTGTCTTACCGGGTTGGACTCAAGACGATAGTTACCGGATA
AGGCGCAGCGGTCGGGCTGAACGGGGGGTTCGTGCACACAGCCCAGCTTGGAGCGAACGACCTACACCGA
ACTGAGATACCTACAGCGTGAGCTATGAGAAAGCGCCACGCTTCCCGAAGGGAGAAAGGCGGACAGGTAT
CCGGTAAGCGGCAGGGTCGGAACAGGAGAGCGCACGAGGGAGCTTCCAGGGGGAAACGCCTGGTATCTTT
ATAGTCCTGTCGGGTTTCGCCACCTCTGACTTGAGCGTCGATTTTTGTGATGCTCGTCAGGGGGGCGGAG
CCTATGGAAAAACGCCAGCAACGCGGCCTTTTTACGGTTCCTGGCCTTTTGCTGGCCTTTTGCTCACATG
GCTCGAC
Features (pLannotate 1.2.2; 12 found; start..end, strand, type, name):
     62..419     +  promoter       SV40 promoter: SV40 enhancer and early promoter
    489..621     +  intron         chimeric intron: chimera between introns from human β-globin and immunoglobulin heavy chain genes
    666..684     +  promoter       T7 promoter: promoter for bacteriophage T7 RNA polymerase
    694..1629    +  CDS            hRluc: Renilla luciferase human codon-optimized
   2072..2120    +  polyA_signal   poly(A) signal: synthetic polyadenylation signal
   2129..2880    +  promoter       HSV TK promoter: herpes simplex virus thymidine kinase promoter
   2916..4568    +  CDS            luciferase: firefly luciferase; luc+; enhanced luc+ version of the luciferase gene AAS38485.1 42718124.0
   4612..4733    -  polyA_signal   SV40 poly(A) signal: SV40 polyadenylation signal
   4756..4824    -  CDS            large T antigen (fragment): large T antigen from SV40 (simian virus 40)
   4866..4970    +  promoter       AmpR promoter: bla
   4971..5831    +  CDS            AmpR: β-lactamase; bla; confers resistance to ampicillin, carbenicillin, and related antibiotics
   6002..6590    +  rep_origin     ori: high-copy-number ColE1/pMB1/pBR322/pUC origin of replication
