[The description below was written by a language model from this plasmid's Addgene catalogue record and pLannotate feature annotations shown in this document.]
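Description:
psiCHECK2-mMOV10-3'UTR is a dual-luciferase reporter plasmid built on the Promega psiCHECK-2 backbone, designed to test whether the 3' untranslated region of the mouse Mov10 RNA helicase transcript responds to microRNAs. It is propagated in E. coli as a high-copy plasmid through a ColE1/pUC-type origin and is selected with ampicillin via the β-lactamase (AmpR) gene and its own promoter. The sequenced record is 6,657 nt. The catalogue lists a backbone size of 3,560 bp, which does not fit with that total and a 383 bp insert, so the listed backbone figure should be treated with caution.

The test cassette is driven by the SV40 enhancer/early promoter, followed by a chimeric β-globin/immunoglobulin intron that promotes efficient expression, a T7 promoter that allows in vitro transcription, and a human codon-optimized Renilla luciferase (hRluc) coding sequence. The 383 bp mouse Mov10 3'UTR fragment, inserted by ligation-independent cloning, is not annotated in the feature table. However, the unannotated gap between the end of hRluc and the synthetic poly(A) signal is consistent with its position, where it would form the 3'UTR of the Renilla transcript. miRNA-mediated repression acting on this sequence would therefore lower the Renilla signal.

A second, independent cassette on the same plasmid uses the HSV thymidine kinase promoter to express firefly luciferase (luc+), terminated by an SV40 poly(A) signal. This provides an internal control, so Renilla activity can be normalized to firefly activity for differences in transfection efficiency and cell number. The plasmid is intended for transient transfection into mammalian cells to assess post-transcriptional regulation of Mov10.
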