Addgene plasmid #178905: psiCHECK2-mMOV10-3'UTR
Purpose: dual luminescence reporter to assess miRNA responsiveness in the 3'UTR of mouse Mov10 RNA helicase
Depositing lab: Constance Ciaudo. Depositing organization: ETH Zurich (Swiss Federal Institute of Technology). Publication: Sequestration of LINE-1 in cytosolic aggregates by MOV10 restricts retrotransposition. Arora R, Bodak M, Penouty L, Hackman C, Ciaudo C. EMBO Rep. 2022 Jul 20:e54458. doi: 10.15252/embr.202154458. PubMed 35856394.
Backbone
  Vector backbone: psiCHECK-2
  Backbone manufacturer: Promega
  Backbone size w/o insert (bp): 3560
  Vector type: Luciferase
Growth in bacteria
  Bacterial resistance: Ampicillin, 100 μg/mL
  Growth temperature: 37°C
  Growth strain: DH5alpha
  Growth instructions: The plasmid was prepped in the HST08 strain for the original study
  Copy number: High Copy
Gene/Insert
  Gene/Insert name: 3'UTR mMov10
  Species: M. musculus (mouse)
  Insert size (bp): 383
  Entrez Gene: Mov10 (a.k.a. C77703, Mov-10)
  Promoter: SV40 promoter
  Cloning method: Ligation Independent Cloning
  Sequencing primers: 5′ GGTTCTTTTCCAACGCTAT; 3′ CGAGGTCCGAAGACTCATT
Terms and licenses: Academic/Nonprofit Terms; Industry Terms: Not Available to Industry
Depositor comments: Please visit https://doi.org/10.1101/2021.11.09.467897 for bioRxiv preprint.
How to cite: psiCHECK2-mMOV10-3'UTR was a gift from Constance Ciaudo (Addgene plasmid # 178905 ; http://n2t.net/addgene:178905 ; RRID:Addgene_178905)
