>Addgene plasmid #178905 | psiCHECK2-mMOV10-3'UTR | depositor partial sequence | sequence record 347249 | mMOV10 3'UTR
GGCCGCGGGAATTCGATTTAGGCGATCGCTCGAGGCCACAGCCGCCCGCCTTCTCACACCAGCCAAGCCT
TATTGCTGCCTATCCCTGACCCAGAACCCAGCTCTCCTGTCCCTGCAAGAGATGGGAAGGCCGGGAAGTT
TACAGCCCAGACCATTCCGCCCCTTCCTCTGCTAGGGAAGACAACCCAAGCTGCTAAAACTCGGAGGAAG
GGGGAGGAAGAAAGCTTTTTTTTTTTTTTTAAACCCTCTCCTTTGCAGTGCTGGGGATCGAACCCAGAGC
CTCAAATATGCTAGGCAAGCACTCTGCCCCTGAGCTGCTTTAAGAAAAACAAAATGCTGTTCTATGCAAA
AGGCCGCTGGCCGCAAAATCACTAGTGAATTCGCGGCC
